>Addgene plasmid #210778 | pDL0_212 | addgene full sequence | sequence record 421287 | Addgene NGS Result
GTGGCTCTTCAGTGGACGAAAGGGCCTCGTGATACGCCTATTTTTATAGGTTAATGTCATGATAATAATG
GTTTCTTAGACGTCAGGTGGCACTTTTCGGGGAAATGTGCGCGGAACCCCTATTTGTTTATTTTTCTAAA
TACATTCAAATATGTATCCGCTCATGAGACAATAACCCTGATAAATGCTTCAATAATATTGAAAAAGGAA
GAGTATGCGCTCACGCAACTGGTCCAGAACCTTGACCGAACGCAGCGGTGGTAACGGCGCAGTGGCGGTT
TTCATGGCTTGTTATGACTGTTTTTTTTTGGGGTACAGTCTATGCCTCGGGCATCCAAGCAGCAAGCGCG
TTACGCCGTGGGTCGATGTTTGATGTTATGGAGCAGCAACGATGTTACGCAGCAGGGCAGTCGCCCTAAA
ACAAAGTTAAACATCATGAGGGAAGCGGTGATCGCCGAAGTATCGACTCAACTATCAGAGGTAGTTGGCG
TCATCGAGCGCCATCTCGAACCGACGTTGCTGGCCGTACATTTGTACGGCTCCGCAGTGGATGGCGGCCT
GAAGCCACACAGCGATATTGATTTGCTGGTTACGGTGACCGTAAGGCTTGATGAAACAACGCGGCGAGCT
TTGATCAACGACCTTTTGGAAACTTCGGCTTCCCCTGGAGAGAGCGAGATTCTCCGCGCTGTAGAAGTCA
CCATTGTTGTGCACGACGACATCATTCCGTGGCGTTATCCAGCTAAGCGCGAACTGCAATTTGGAGAATG
GCAGCGCAATGACATTCTTGCAGGTATCTTCGAGCCAGCCACGATCGACATTGATCTGGCTATCTTGCTG
ACAAAAGCAAGAGAACATAGCGTTGCCTTGGTAGGTCCAGCGGCGGAGGAACTCTTTGATCCGGTTCCTG
AACAGGATCTATTTGAGGCGCTAAATGAAACCTTAACGCTATGGAACTCGCCGCCCGACTGGGCTGGCGA
TGAGCGAAATGTAGTGCTTACGTTGTCCCGCATTTGGTACAGCGCAGTAACCGGCAAAATCGCGCCGAAG
GATGTCGCTGCCGACTGGGCAATGGAGCGCCTGCCGGCCCAGTATCAGCCCGTCATACTTGAAGCTAGAC
AGGCTTATCTTGGACAAGAAGAAGATCGCTTGGCCTCGCGCGCAGATCAGTTGGAAGAATTTGTCCATTA
CGTAAAAGGCGAGATCACCAAGGTAGTCGGCAAATAACTGTCAGACCAAGTTTACTCATATATACTTTAG
ATTGATTTAAAACTTCATTTTTAATTTAAAAGGATCTAGGTGAAGATCCTTTTTGATAATCTCATGACCA
AAATCCCTTAACGTGAGTTTTCGTTCCACTGAGCGTCAGACCCCGTAGAAAAGATCAAAGGATCTTCTTG
AGATCCTTTTTTTCTGCGCGTAATCTGCTGCTTGCAAACAAAAAAACCACCGCTACCAGCGGTGGTTTGT
TTGCCGGATCAAGAGCTACCAACTCTTTTTCCGAAGGTAACTGGCTTCAGCAGAGCGCAGATACCAAATA
CTGTTCTTCTAGTGTAGCCGTAGTTAGGCCACCACTTCAAGAACTCTGTAGCACCGCCTACATACCTCGC
TCTGCTAATCCTGTTACCAGTGGCTGCTGCCAGTGGCGATAAGTCGTGTCTTACCGGGTTGGACTCAAGA
CGATAGTTACCGGATAAGGCGCAGCGGTCGGGCTGAACGGGGGGTTCGTGCACACAGCCCAGCTTGGAGC
GAACGACCTACACCGAACTGAGATACCTACAGCGTGAGCTATGAGAAAGCGCCACGCTTCCCGAAGGGAG
AAAGGCGGACAGGTATCCGGTAAGCGGCAGGGTCGGAACAGGAGAGCGCACGAGGGAGCTTCCAGGGGGA
AACGCCTGGTATCTTTATAGTCCTGTCGGGTTTCGCCACCTCTGACTTGAGCGTCGATTTTTGTGATGCT
CGTCAGGGGGGCGGAGCCTATGGAAAAACGCCAGCAACGCGGCCTTTTTACGGTTCCTGGCCTTTTGCTG
GCCTTTTGCTCACATGTTCTTTCCTGCGTTATCCCCTGATTCTGTGGATAACCGTATTACCGCCTTTGAG
TGAGCTGATACCGCTCGCCGCAGCCGAACGACCGAGCGCAGCGAGTCAGTGAGCGAGGAAGCGGAAGAGC
GCCCAATACGCAAACCGCCTCTCCCCGCGCGTTGGCCGATTCATTAATCACTCTGTGGTCTCAGGTGGCG
AGAGAGAGAAGAACGTGGTGTACGGCCCCGAGCCCAAGCACCCTCTGGGCAACTTCACCGCCGGCGAGAT
GCTGTACAACGCTCTGCACAAGCACTCCCACATCCCCCAGGCCATCCTGGACGTGATGGGCAACGAGTCC
CTTTCCTACCAGGAGTTCTTCGACACTACTGTGAAGCTGGGCCAGAGCCTCCAGAACTGTGGCTACAAGA
TGAACGATGTCGTGTCGATCTGTGCAGAGAACAACAAGAGATTCTTCATCCCCATCATCTCCGCCTGGTA
CATCGGCATGGTGGTGGCCCCTGTGAACGAGGACTATATCCCAGACGAGCTGTGTAAAGTGACCGGCATC
TCCAAGCCGATCCTGGTCTTTACCACTAGGAAGATCCTGCCTAAGGTTTTGGAGGTTAAAGACAGAACCA
ACTACATAAAGAGGATCATCATACTGGACTCTGAAGAGAACCTGCTGGGCTGCGAGAGCCTGCACAACTT
CATGTCCAGGTACTCCGACAACAACCTCCAAACATTCAAGCCTCTGCACTACGACCCTGTGGACCAGGTA
GCCGCCATCCTGTGCTCCTCCGGCACAACCGGCCTGCCTAAAGGCGTGATGCAGACCCACAGGAACATCT
GTGTGAGACTCACACACGCATCTGACCCCAGAGTGGGTACACAACTCATCCCCGGCGTATCCGTGCTGGC
CTACCTGCCATTCTTCCACGCCTTCGGCTTCAGTATCAACCTGGGCTATTTCATGGTGGGCCTGAGAGTG
GTGATGCTCCGAAGGTTTAACCAGGAGGTGTTCCTGAAGGCCATCCAGGACTACGAGGTGAGGAGCGTGA
TCAACGTTCCCTCCACAATCCTGTTCCTGTCCAAGAGCCCTCTGGTGGACAAGTACGACCTATCCACCCT
GGCGGAGCTGTGCTGTGGAGCCGCTCCTCTGGCGAAGGAGGTGGCCGAGATCGCCGTGAAGAGGCTGAAC
CTGCCAGGGATACGGTGTGGCTACGGTCTAACAGAGTCTACCTCCGCCAACATCCATACTCTGCACAACG
AGTTCAAGTCCGGCTCCCTGGGCAAGGTGACACCTTACATGGCCGCCAAGATCATCGACAGGAACACCGG
CGAGGCCCTGGGTCCAAACCAGGTGGGCGAGCTGTGCATCTGGGGACCTATGGTAACAAAAGGCTATGTG
AACAACCCACAGGCTACTAAGGAGGCCATCGACGACGACGGCTGGCTGCACTCTGGCGACTTCGGCTACT
ACGACGAGGACGAGTATTTCTACATCGTGGACCGGTACAAGGAGCTGATCAAATACAAGGGCTATCAGGT
CGCCCCTGTGGAGCTGGAGGAGATCCTCCTTCAGCACCCAGGCATCAGGGACGTGGCCGTCGTGGGTATC
CCTGACATCGAGGCCGGCGAGCTGCCAGCCGGCTTCGTGGTGAAGCAGCCCGGCGCCCAACTCACCGCTA
AGGAGGTGTACGACTTCCTGGCCCAGAGGGTGTCTCACTCCAAGTACCTGAGGGGCGGCGTAAGGTTCGT
GGACTCTATCCCCAGGAACGTGACAGGCAAGATTAGTCGAAAAGAGCTGAGGGAGGCCCTGATGGAGAAG
GCTTCTAAGCTTTGAGCTTTGAGACCACGAA
Features (pLannotate 1.2.2; 7 found; start..end, strand, type, name):
    110..214     +  promoter       AmpR promoter: bla
    205..285     -  CDS            int (fragment): INT2_ECOLX - Protein inferred from homology: Swiss-Prot protein existence level 3. Putative integrase believed to be involved in the insertion of antibiotic resistance genes into plasmids and transposons. From Escherichia coli.
    373..429     +  CDS            GmR (fragment): gentamycin acetyltransferase; aacC1; confers resistance to gentamycin
    436..1224    +  CDS            aadA: S3AD_ECOLX - Experimental evidence at protein level: Swiss-Prot protein existence level 1. Mediates bacterial resistance to the antibiotics streptomycin and spectinomycin. From Escherichia coli.
   1398..1986    +  rep_origin     ori: high-copy-number ColE1/pMB1/pBR322/pUC origin of replication
   2169..2218    +  CDS            lacI (fragment): lac repressor; lacI; The lac repressor binds to the lac operator to inhibit transcription in E. coli. This inhibition can be relieved by adding lactose or isopropyl-β-D-thiogalactopyranoside (IPTG).
   2974..2990    -  promoter       dU6-3 promoter (fragment): RNA polymerase III promoter for Drosophila U6-3 snRNA (Port et al., 2014)
