[The description below was written by a language model from this plasmid's Addgene catalogue record and pLannotate feature annotations shown in this document.]
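Description:
pDL0_212 is a small bacterial plasmid of about 3.9 kb that carries the coding sequence of the click beetle luciferase from Pyrearinus termitilluminans in its human-codon-optimized "ELuc" form. It is built on the EC15458 backbone (about 2.2 kb) and is catalogued under plant expression, luciferase and synthetic biology. The "C2" prefix in the stated purpose, the "0" in the name and the compact spectinomycin-resistant backbone suggest a basic coding-sequence part for modular assembly, but the record does not define the cloning standard.

The annotated features belong almost entirely to the backbone. A high-copy ColE1/pUC-type origin supports replication in E. coli. An aadA gene, which confers spectinomycin/streptomycin resistance, lies downstream of a bla-type (AmpR) promoter and provides selection. Short fragments annotated as an integrase, a gentamicin acetyltransferase and lacI appear to be remnants of the resistance cassette and of earlier vector construction, not functional genes.

The roughly 1.6 kb luciferase insert was not recognised by the automated annotation. It presumably occupies the unannotated region after the origin. The 17-nt match to a Drosophila U6-3 promoter within that region is most likely a chance hit. No plant promoter, terminator, tag or T-DNA border is annotated, so the plasmid as recorded seems to hold the reporter open reading frame alone, not a complete expression unit.

The associated work concerns inducible synthetic circuits in grasses. A likely use is therefore as a source of the ELuc reporter to be combined with regulatory parts in plant expression constructs for bioluminescence readouts.
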