Addgene plasmid #210778: pDL0_212
Purpose: C2_Pyrearinus termitilluminans click beetle luciferase ('Eluc' version - human-codon optimized)
Depositing lab: Dmitri Nusinow. Depositing organization: Donald Danforth Plant Science Center. Publication: Remote Sensing of Endogenous Pigmentation by Inducible Synthetic Circuits in Grasses. Lee DY, Acosta-Gamboa L, Saleh L, Pathak S, Swyers N, Morgan A, Meerdink S, Kuzio C, Calderon S, Sheng H, Kenney S, Zare A, Gehan M, Nusinow DA. Plant Biotechnol J. 2025 Dec 5. doi: 10.1111/pbi.70480. PubMed 41351300.
Backbone
  Vector backbone: EC15458
  Backbone size w/o insert (bp): 2243
  Total vector size (bp): 3879
  Vector type: Plant Expression, Luciferase, Synthetic Biology
Growth in bacteria
  Bacterial resistance: Spectinomycin, 50 μg/mL
  Growth temperature: 37°C
  Growth strain: DH5alpha
  Copy number: Unknown
Gene/Insert
  Gene/Insert name: Pyrearinus termitilluminans beetle luciferase ('Eluc' version - human-codon optimized) (alt name: ELUC)
  Species: Pyrearinus termitilluminans
  Insert size (bp): 1636
Terms and licenses: Academic/Nonprofit Terms; Industry Terms: Not Available to Industry
Depositor comments: Please visit https://doi.org/10.1101/2025.06.20.660755 for bioRxiv preprint.
How to cite: pDL0_212 was a gift from Dmitri Nusinow (Addgene plasmid # 210778 ; http://n2t.net/addgene:210778 ; RRID:Addgene_210778)
